>Addgene plasmid #247269 | EK0656 SFFV-mCherry-SGc(70587.os4)cSG-EGFP-(3xMS2) | addgene full sequence | sequence record 490838 | Addgene NGS Result
AGTATCTGCTCCCTGCTTGTGTGTTGGAGGTCGCTGAGTAGTGCGCGAGCAAAATTTAAGCTACAACAAG
GCAAGGCTTGACCGACAATTGCCGATAAAATAAAAGATTTTATTTAGTCTCCAGAAAAAGGGGGGAATGA
AAGACCCCACCTGTAGGTTTGGCAAGCTAGCTGCAGTAACGCCATTTTGCAAGGCATGGAAAAATACCAA
ACCAAGAATAGAGAAGTTCAGATCAAGGGCGGGTACATGAAAATAGCTAACGTTGGGCCAAACAGGATAT
CTGCGGTGAGCAGTTTCGGCCCCGGCCCGGGGCCAAGAACAGATGGTCACCGCAGTTTCGGCCCCGGCCC
GAGGCCAAGAACAGATGGTCCCCAGATATGGCCCAACCCTCAGCAGTTTCTTAAGACCCATCAGATGTTT
CCAGGCTCCCCCAAGGACCTGAAATGACCCTGCGCCTTATTTGAATTAACCAATCAGCCTGCTTCTCGCT
TCTGTTCGCGCGCTTCTGCTTCCCGAGCTCTATAAAAGAGCTCACAACCCCTCACTCGGCGCGCCAGTCC
TCCGACAGACTGAGTCGCCCGGGAAGCTTCGCCACCATGGTGAGCAAGGGCGAGGAGGATAACATGGCCA
TCATCAAGGAGTTCATGCGCTTCAAGGTGCACATGGAGGGCTCCGTGAACGGCCACGAGTTCGAGATCGA
GGGCGAGGGCGAGGGCCGCCCCTACGAGGGCACCCAGACCGCCAAGCTGAAGGTGACCAAGGGTGGCCCC
CTGCCCTTCGCCTGGGACATCCTGTCCCCTCAGTTCATGTACGGCTCCAAGGCCTACGTGAAGCACCCCG
CCGACATTCCCGACTACTTGAAGCTGTCCTTCCCCGAGGGCTTCAAGTGGGAGCGCGTGATGAACTTCGA
GGACGGCGGCGTGGTGACCGTGACCCAGGACTCCTCCCTGCAGGACGGCGAGTTCATCTACAAGGTGAAG
CTGCGCGGCACCAACTTCCCCTCCGACGGCCCCGTAATGCAGAAGAAGACCATGGGCTGGGAGGCCTCCT
CCGAGCGGATGTACCCCGAGGACGGCGCCCTGAAGGGCGAGATCAAGCAGAGGCTGAAGCTGAAGGACGG
CGGCCACTACGACGCTGAGGTCAAGACCACCTACAAGGCCAAGAAGCCCGTGCAGCTGCCCGGCGCCTAC
AACGTCAACATCAAGTTGGACATCACCTCCCACAACGAGGACTACACCATCGTGGAACAGTACGAACGCG
CCGAGGGCCGCCACTCCACCGGCGGCATGGACGAGCTGTACAAGAGCGACGCGTTGGAAGCCAGACACAA
ACAGAAAATTGTGGCTCCGGTGAAACAGACTTTGAATTTTGACCTTCTGAAGCTGGCGGGAGACGTCGAG
TCCAACCCCGGTCCCGGTACCGGATCCACCAAGTCGACACGGATGAGTGTTTCCTTCTATCCGCGTCATT
GTTCCGTTTAGGTGGGTGGAATAGTAATACAAAGTATCCCACCTACCCAGACGTGGGCCTTACGTACCGA
TAGACCACTGGTGCAAATAGAGAGCTATACCGGTACTAGTGAGGCACGGCATAAGCAAAAGATCGTAGCC
CCAGTAAAGCAAACACTCAACTTCGATCTACTCAAACTCGCAGGTGATGTGGAATCTAATCCAGGACCCT
CGAGTGTCTCAAAGGGCGAGGAACTTTTTACGGGCGTTGTTCCGATCCTCGTCGAATTGGACGGGGACGT
TAATGGGCATAAATTCTCAGTTAGTGGTGAGGGTGAGGGGGACGCGACATATGGGAAACTTACGCTGAAG
TTCATATGTACCACCGGAAAATTGCCAGTGCCGTGGCCTACTCTCGTCACCACCCTGACATATGGTGTTC
AGTGTTTTAGCCGGTATCCAGACCATATGAAACAGCACGATTTTTTTAAATCCGCTATGCCTGAAGGTTA
CGTACAGGAGCGAACGATATTTTTTAAAGACGACGGAAACTACAAAACTAGAGCCGAGGTAAAATTCGAG
GGTGACACTCTCGTGAACCGGATCGAACTGAAGGGCATAGATTTTAAGGAGGATGGCAATATACTGGGCC
ACAAGCTCGAATACAACTATAATTCTCATAATGTCTATATCATGGCGGACAAACAGAAAAACGGCATCAA
GGTAAACTTTAAAATCCGACACAATATTGAGGACGGCTCTGTCCAGCTTGCGGACCATTACCAACAGAAC
ACGCCGATAGGGGATGGTCCAGTACTTCTCCCTGATAATCACTATTTGTCTACTCAGTCAGCTCTTAGCA
AGGACCCAAACGAAAAACGGGATCACATGGTCCTTCTTGAGTTCGTCACTGCGGCTGGGATAACACTCGG
GATGGACGAACTGTATAAGTAGGCCGGAGGGCCCACGTACACCATCAGGGTACGTCTCAGACACCATCAG
GGTCTGTCTGGTACAGCATCAGCGTACCATGGCCCGAACAAAAACTCATCTCAGAAGAGGATCTGAATAG
CGCCGTCGACCATCATCATAATCATCATTGAGTTTAAACCCGCTGATCAGCCTCGACTGTGCCTTCTAGT
TGCCAGCCATCTGTTGTTTGCCCCTCCCCCGTGCCTTCCTTGACCCTGGAAGGTGCCACTCCCACTGTCC
TTTCCTAATAAAATGAGGAAATTGCATCGCATTGTCTGAGTAGGTGTCATTCTATTCTGGGGGGTGGGGT
GGGGCAGGACAGCAAGGGGGAGGATTGGGAAGACAATAGCAGGCATGCTGGGGATGCGGTGGGCTCTATG
GAGATCTATCGATGTTCTGGGGATGCGGTGGGCTCTATGGCTTCTGAGGCGGAAAGAACCAGCTGGGGCT
CTAGGGGGTATCCCC
[124 nt withheld, positions 2886-3009]
C
[91 nt withheld, positions 3011-3101]
AGGGTGATGGTTCACGTACCTAGAAGTTCCTATTCCGAAGTTCCTATTCTCTAGAAAGTATAGGAACTTC
CTTGGCCAAAAAGCCTGAACTCACCGCGACGTCTGTCGAGAAGTTTCTGATCGAAAAGTTCGACAGCGTC
TCCGACCTGATGCAGCTCTCGGAGGGCGAAGAATCTCGTGCTTTCAGCTTCGATGTAGGAGGGCGTGGAT
ATGTCCTGCGGGTAAATAGCTGCGCCGATGGTTTCTACAAAGATCGTTATGTTTATCGGCACTTTGCATC
GGCCGCGCTCCCGATTCCGGAAGTGCTTGACATTGGGGAATTCAGCGAGAGCCTGACCTATTGCATCTCC
CGCCGTGCACAGGGTGTCACGTTGCAAGACCTGCCTGAAACCGAACTGCCCGCTGTTCTGCAGCCGGTCG
CGGAGGCCATGGATGCGATCGCTGCGGCCGATCTTAGCCAGACGAGCGGGTTCGGCCCATTCGGACCGCA
AGGAATCGGTCAATACACTACATGGCGTGATTTCATATGCGCGATTGCTGATCCCCATGTGTATCACTGG
CAAACTGTGATGGACGACACCGTCAGTGCGTCCGTCGCGCAGGCTCTCGATGAGCTGATGCTTTGGGCCG
AGGACTGCCCCGAAGTCCGGCACCTCGTGCACGCGGATTTCGGCTCCAACAATGTCCTGACGGACAATGG
CCGCATAACAGCGGTCATTGACTGGAGCGAGGCGATGTTCGGGGATTCCCAATACGAGGTCGCCAACATC
TTCTTCTGGAGGCCGTGGTTGGCTTGTATGGAGCAGCAGACGCGCTACTTCGAGCGGAGGCATCCGGAGC
TTGCAGGATCGCCGCGGCTCCGGGCGTATATGCTCCGCATTGGTCTTGACCAACTCTATCAGAGCTTGGT
TGACGGCAATTTCGATGATGCAGCTTGGGCGCAGGGTCGATGCGACGCAATCGTCCGATCCGGAGCCGGG
ACTGTCGGGCGTACACAAATCGCCCGCAGAAGCGCGGCCGTCTGGACCGATGGCTGTGTAGAAGTACTCG
CCGATAGTGGAAACCGACGCCCCAGCACTCGTCCGAGGGCAAAGGAATAGCACGTACTACGAGATTTCGA
TTCCACCGCCGCCTTCTATGAAAGGTTGGGCTTCGGAATCGTTTTCCGGGACGCCGGCTGGATGATCCTC
CAGCGCGGGGATCTCATGCTGGAGTTCTTCGCCCACCCCAACTTGTTTATTGCAGCTTATAATGGTTACA
AATAAAGCAATAGCATCACAAATTTCACAAATAAAGCATTTTTTTCACTGCATTCTAGTTGTGGTTTGTC
CAAACTCATCAATGTATCTTATCATGTCTGTATACCGTCGACCTCTAGCTAGAGCTTGGCGTAATCATGG
TCATAGCTGTTTCCTGTGTGAAATTGTTATCCGCTCACAATTCCACACAACATACGAGCCGGAAGCATAA
AGTGTAAAGCCTGGGGTGCCTAATGAGTGAGCTAACTCACATTAATTGCGTTGCGCTCACTGCCCGCTTT
CCAGTCGGGAAACCTGTCGTGCCAGCTGCATTAATGAATCGGCCAACGCGCGGGGAGAGGCGGTTTGCGT
ATTGGGCGCTCTTCCGCTTCCTCGCTCACTGACTCGCTGCGCTCGGTCGTTCGGCTGCGGCGAGCGGTAT
CAGCTCACTCAAAGGCGGTAATACGGTTATCCACAGAATCAGGGGATAACGCAGGAAAGAACATGTGAGC
AAAAGGCCAGCAAAAGGCCAGGAACCGTAAAAAGGCCGCGTTGCTGGCGTTTTTCCATAGGCTCCGCCCC
CCTGACGAGCATCACAAAAATCGACGCTCAAGTCAGAGGTGGCGAAACCCGACAGGACTATAAAGATACC
AGGCGTTTCCCCCTGGAAGCTCCCTCGTGCGCTCTCCTGTTCCGACCCTGCCGCTTACCGGATACCTGTC
CGCCTTTCTCCCTTCGGGAAGCGTGGCGCTTTCTCATAGCTCACGCTGTAGGTATCTCAGTTCGGTGTAG
GTCGTTCGCTCCAAGCTGGGCTGTGTGCACGAACCCCCCGTTCAGCCCGACCGCTGCGCCTTATCCGGTA
ACTATCGTCTTGAGTCCAACCCGGTAAGACACGACTTATCGCCACTGGCAGCAGCCACTGGTAACAGGAT
TAGCAGAGCGAGGTATGTAGGCGGTGCTACAGAGTTCTTGAAGTGGTGGCCTAACTACGGCTACACTAGA
AGAACAGTATTTGGTATCTGCGCTCTGCTGAAGCCAGTTACCTTCGGAAAAAGAGTTGGTAGCTCTTGAT
CCGGCAAACAAACCACCGCTGGTAGCGGTGGTTTTTTTGTTTGCAAGCAGCAGATTACGCGCAGAAAAAA
AGGATCTCAAGAAGATCCTTTGATCTTTTCTACGGGGTCTGACGCTCAGTGGAACGAAAACTCACGTTAA
GGGATTTTGGTCATGAGATTATCAAAAAGGATCTTCACCTAGATCCTTTTAAATTAAAAATGAAGTTTTA
AATCAATCTAAAGTATATATGAGTAAACTTGGTCTGACAGTTACCAATGCTTAATCAGTGAGGCACCTAT
CTCAGCGATCTGTCTATTTCGTTCATCCATAGTTGCCTGACTCCCCGTCGTGTAGATAACTACGATACGG
GAGGGCTTACCATCTGGCCCCAGTGCTGCAATGATACCGCGAGACCCACGCTCACCGGCTCCAGATTTAT
CAGCAATAAACCAGCCAGCCGGAAGGGCCGAGCGCAGAAGTGGTCCTGCAACTTTATCCGCCTCCATCCA
GTCTATTAATTGTTGCCGGGAAGCTAGAGTAAGTAGTTCGCCAGTTAATAGTTTGCGCAACGTTGTTGCC
ATTGCTACAGGCATCGTGGTGTCACGCTCGTCGTTTGGTATGGCTTCATTCAGCTCCGGTTCCCAACGAT
CAAGGCGAGTTACATGATCCCCCATGTTGTGCAAAAAAGCGGTTAGCTCCTTCGGTCCTCCGATCGTTGT
CAGAAGTAAGTTGGCCGCAGTGTTATCACTCATGGTTATGGCAGCACTGCATAATTCTCTTACTGTCATG
CCATCCGTAAGATGCTTTTCTGTGACTGGTGAGTACTCAACCAAGTCATTCTGAGAATAGTGTATGCGGC
GACCGAGTTGCTCTTGCCCGGCGTCAATACGGGATAATACCGCGCCACATAGCAGAACTTTAAAAGTGCT
CATCATTGGAAAACGTTCTTCGGGGCGAAAACTCTCAAGGATCTTACCGCTGTTGAGATCCAGTTCGATG
TAACCCACTCGTGCACCCAACTGATCTTCAGCATCTTTTACTTTCACCAGCGTTTCTGGGTGAGCAAAAA
CAGGAAGGCAAAATGCCGCAAAAAAGGGAATAAGGGCGACACGGAAATGTTGAATACTCATACTCTTCCT
TTTTCAATATTATTGAAGCATTTATCAGGGTTATTGTCTCATGAGCGGATACATATTTGAATGTATTTAG
AAAAATAAACAAATAGGGGTTCCGCGCACATTTCCCCGAAAAGTGCCACCTGACGTCGACGGATCGGGAG
ATCTCCCGATCCCCTATGGTGCACTCTCAGTACAATCTGCTCTGATGCCGCATAGTTAAGCC
Features (pLannotate 1.2.2; 20 found; start..end, strand, type, name):
    176..583     +  promoter       SFFV promoter: spleen focus-forming virus long terminal repeat (LTR) promoter
    597..1304    +  CDS            mCherry: mCherry is a basic (constitutively fluorescent) red fluorescent protein published in 2004, derived from Discosoma sp.. It is reported to be a very rapidly-maturing monomer with low acid sensitivity.
   1350..1408    +  CDS            F2A (fragment): 2A peptide from foot-and-mouth disease virus polyprotein Eukaryotic ribosomes fail to insert a peptide bond between the Gly and Pro residues, yielding separate polypeptides.
   1686..2399    +  CDS            EGFP: EGFP is a basic (constitutively fluorescent) green fluorescent protein published in 1996, derived from Aequorea victoria. It is reported to be a rapidly-maturing weak dimer with moderate acid sensitivity.
   2577..2801    +  polyA_signal   bGH poly(A) signal: bovine growth hormone polyadenylation signal
   2817..2840    +  polyA_signal   bGH poly(A) signal (fragment): bovine growth hormone polyadenylation signal
   2844..2865    +  promoter       SV40 promoter (fragment): SV40 enhancer and early promoter
   2886..3119    +  rep_origin     f1 ori (fragment) (sequence partly withheld): f1 bacteriophage origin of replication; arrow indicates direction of (+) strand synthesis
   3124..3171    +  protein_bind   FRT: FLP-mediated recombination occurs in the 8-bp core sequence TCTAGAAA (Turan and Bode, 2011). FLP recombinase from the Saccharomyces cerevisiae 2μ plasmid
   3179..4201    +  CDS            HygR: aminoglycoside phosphotransferase from E. coli; aph(4)-Ia; confers resistance to hygromycin
   4211..4336    +  CDS            ble (fragment): BLE_KLEPN - Experimental evidence at protein level: Swiss-Prot protein existence level 1. Binding protein with a strong affinity to the bleomycin family of antibiotics. Binds to CL990; an antimitotic-antibiotic compound. From Klebsiella pneumoniae.
   4331..4452    +  polyA_signal   SV40 poly(A) signal: SV40 polyadenylation signal
   4525..4541    -  protein_bind   lac operator: The lac repressor binds to the lac operator to inhibit transcription in E. coli. This inhibition can be relieved by adding lactose or isopropyl-β-D-thiogalactopyranoside (IPTG). lac repressor encoded by lacI
   4549..4579    -  promoter       lac promoter: promoter for the E. coli lac operon
   4594..4615    -  protein_bind   CAP binding site: CAP binding activates transcription in the presence of cAMP. E. coli catabolite activator protein
   4628..4720    -  CDS            lacI (fragment): lac repressor; lacI; The lac repressor binds to the lac operator to inhibit transcription in E. coli. This inhibition can be relieved by adding lactose or isopropyl-β-D-thiogalactopyranoside (IPTG).
   4903..5491    -  rep_origin     ori: high-copy-number ColE1/pMB1/pBR322/pUC origin of replication
   5662..6522    -  CDS            AmpR: β-lactamase; bla; confers resistance to ampicillin, carbenicillin, and related antibiotics
   6523..6627    -  promoter       AmpR promoter: bla
   6686..5       -  misc_feature   bom (fragment) (across the origin): basis of mobility region from pBR322
