[The description below was written by a language model from this plasmid's Addgene catalogue record and pLannotate feature annotations shown in this document.]
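Description:
EK0656 SFFV-mCherry-SGc(70587.os4)cSG-EGFP-(3xMS2) is a 6.7 kb mammalian expression plasmid built on a FLP-IN backbone and carrying a synthetic "modulADAR" RNA sensor. It is propagated in E. coli through a high-copy ColE1/pUC-type origin with ampicillin resistance (bla under its own promoter). The backbone also holds a fragment of the f1 origin and remnants of lac regulatory sequence. For mammalian cells, an FRT site sits directly upstream of a hygromycin resistance coding sequence followed by an SV40 poly(A) signal. No intact promoter is annotated in front of HygR. This is the usual Flp-In arrangement, in which FLP-mediated recombination into a genomic FRT landing site supplies the promoter and start codon, so that hygromycin resistance marks correct single-copy integration.

The payload is one transcription unit driven by the spleen focus-forming virus (SFFV) LTR promoter and terminated by the bGH poly(A) signal. It encodes mCherry, then a partial F2A ribosome-skipping peptide, then an unannotated interval of roughly 280 nt, then EGFP. By the construct name, this interval holds the sensor element 70587.os4 with its flanking linker and cleavage sequences. The name also indicates three MS2 hairpins, presumably in the unannotated region between EGFP and the poly(A) signal, though the feature table does not mark them.

The stated purpose is sensing a synthetic target transcript bearing a GluR-B stem-loop, a classic ADAR substrate. In ADAR-based sensors of this general layout, mCherry reports constitutive expression, while EGFP output depends on RNA editing of the sensor region when the target is present. The record does not spell out the exact mechanism.
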