Addgene plasmid #247269: EK0656 SFFV-mCherry-SGc(70587.os4)cSG-EGFP-(3xMS2)
Purpose: modulADAR sensor against sythetic target transcript (syn GluR-B stemloop)
Depositing lab: Xiaojing Gao. Depositing organization: Stanford University. Publication: Sequence-Independent RNA Sensing in Living Mammalian Cells. Kolber NS, Kaseniit KE, Lanz TV, Robinson WH, Gao XJ. bioRxiv [Preprint]. 2025 Sep 18:2025.09.18.677213. doi: 10.1101/2025.09.18.677213. PubMed 41000785.
Backbone
  Vector backbone: FLP-IN
  Vector type: Mammalian Expression
Growth in bacteria
  Bacterial resistance: Ampicillin, 100 μg/mL
  Growth temperature: 37°C
  Growth strain: DH5alpha
  Copy number: High Copy
Gene/Insert
  Gene/Insert name: mCherry-s70587.os4-EGFP
  Species: Synthetic
  Mutation: WT
  Promoter: SFFV
  Cloning method: Unknown
Terms and licenses: Academic/Nonprofit Terms; Industry Terms: Not Available to Industry
How to cite: EK0656 SFFV-mCherry-SGc(70587.os4)cSG-EGFP-(3xMS2) was a gift from Xiaojing Gao (Addgene plasmid # 247269 ; http://n2t.net/addgene:247269 ; RRID:Addgene_247269)
